Addgene plasmid #246875: mScarlet3-S2-Lamin A/C
Purpose: Expression of mScarlet3-S2 fused with Lamin A/C. This construct is used for imaging.
Depositing lab: Pingyong Xu. Depositing organization: Institute of Biophysics, Chinese Academy of Sciences. Publication: A highly photostable monomeric red fluorescent protein for dual-color 3D STED and time-lapse 3D SIM imaging. Ding Y, He W, Wang K, Xue F, Zheng K, Zhao S, Qi D, Li T, Xia P, Pan L, Chen L, Chen Z, Yuan L, Xu P. Nat Methods. 2025 Nov 26. doi: 10.1038/s41592-025-02962-2. PubMed 41299071.
Backbone
  Vector backbone: pEGFP-N1
  Backbone size w/o insert (bp): 3962
  Vector type: Mammalian Expression
Growth in bacteria
  Bacterial resistance: Kanamycin, 50 μg/mL
  Growth temperature: 37°C
  Growth strain: DH5alpha
  Copy number: High Copy
Gene/Insert
  Gene/Insert name: mScarlet3-S2
  Species: Synthetic
  Insert size (bp): 687
  Promoter: CMV
  Tag / fusion protein: Lamin A/C (C terminal on backbone)
  Cloning method: Restriction Enzyme; 5′ cloning site NheI (not destroyed); 3′ cloning site BglII (not destroyed)
  Sequencing primers: 5′ CMV-Forward; 3′ SV40 polyA-Reverse
Terms and licenses: Academic/Nonprofit Terms; Industry Terms: Not Available to Industry
Depositor comments: The Lamin A/C sequence was fused in-frame with mScarlet3-S2 and inserted into the Nhe_/Bgl_ sites of pEGFP-N1.
How to cite: mScarlet3-S2-Lamin A/C was a gift from Pingyong Xu (Addgene plasmid # 246875 ; http://n2t.net/addgene:246875 ; RRID:Addgene_246875)
