[The description below was written by a language model from this plasmid's Addgene catalogue record and pLannotate feature annotations shown in this document.]
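Description:
mScarlet3-S2-Lamin A/C is a mammalian expression plasmid built on the pEGFP-N1 backbone. It produces the synthetic red fluorescent protein mScarlet3-S2 fused in frame to human lamin A/C, and the sequenced record is 6,671 nt. Expression is driven by the human cytomegalovirus immediate-early enhancer and promoter. The fluorescent protein coding sequence comes first; the automated annotation labels it as a fragment of an mScarlet-I derivative, which presumably reflects sequence similarity within the mScarlet family. A short stretch of residual multiple cloning site follows and serves as a linker, then the full LMNA open reading frame, so the fluorophore sits at the N-terminus of lamin. Transcripts are terminated by the SV40 polyadenylation signal. According to the depositor, the fusion was placed between the NheI and BglII sites of the backbone. No EGFP feature is annotated, which suggests the original reporter is no longer present.

The plasmid is propagated in E. coli at high copy number from a ColE1/pUC-type origin and also carries an f1 phage origin. Selection relies on a single Tn5 aminoglycoside phosphotransferase gene (NeoR/KanR). A bacterial promoter drives it for kanamycin resistance, and the SV40 early promoter drives it in mammalian cells, where it can confer G418 resistance, with an HSV TK polyadenylation signal downstream. The short large T antigen, ble and bGH fragments in the feature table are most likely backbone remnants or annotation artefacts rather than functional elements.

The construct is intended for imaging. Because lamin A/C assembles into the nuclear lamina, the fusion labels the nuclear envelope in red. The associated publication describes a highly photostable monomeric red fluorescent protein for dual-colour 3D STED and time-lapse 3D SIM microscopy.
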