Features (pLannotate 1.2.2; 16 found; start..end, strand, type, name):
     61..364     +  enhancer       CMV enhancer: human cytomegalovirus immediate early enhancer
    365..568     +  promoter       CMV promoter: human cytomegalovirus (CMV) immediate early promoter
    600..1270    +  CDS            mScarlet-2I (fragment): mScarlet-I derivative in which the N- and C-termini have been modified to reduce cytotoxicity (Valbuena et al., 2020) preserves the original mammalian codon optimization
   1288..1313    +  misc_feature   MCS (fragment): multiple cloning site
   1314..3305    +  CDS            LMNA: LMNA_HUMAN - Also known as LMN1. Experimental evidence at protein level: Swiss-Prot protein existence level 1. Prelamin-A/C can accelerate smooth muscle cell senescence. It acts to disrupt mitosis and induce DNA damage in vascular smooth muscle cells (VSMCs), leading to mitotic failure, genomic instability, and premature senescence. From Homo sapiens (Human).
   3308..3335    +  misc_feature   MCS (fragment): multiple cloning site
   3352..3436    +  CDS            large T antigen (fragment): large T antigen from SV40 (simian virus 40)
   3459..3580    +  polyA_signal   SV40 poly(A) signal: SV40 polyadenylation signal
   3614..4042    -  rep_origin     f1 ori (sequence partly withheld): f1 bacteriophage origin of replication; arrow indicates direction of (+) strand synthesis
   4069..4173    +  promoter       AmpR promoter: bla
   4175..4532    +  promoter       SV40 promoter: SV40 enhancer and early promoter
   4567..5361    +  CDS            NeoR/KanR: aminoglycoside phosphotransferase from Tn5; aph(3')-II (or nptII); confers resistance to neomycin, kanamycin, and G418 (Geneticin®)
   5382..5534    +  CDS            ble (fragment): BLE_KLEPN - Experimental evidence at protein level: Swiss-Prot protein existence level 1. Binding protein with a strong affinity to the bleomycin family of antibiotics. Binds to CL990; an antimitotic-antibiotic compound. From Klebsiella pneumoniae.
   5593..5640    +  polyA_signal   HSV TK poly(A) signal: herpes simplex virus thymidine kinase polyadenylation signal (Cole and Stacy, 1985)
   5731..5747    -  polyA_signal   bGH poly(A) signal (fragment): bovine growth hormone polyadenylation signal
   5969..6557    +  rep_origin     ori: high-copy-number ColE1/pMB1/pBR322/pUC origin of replication
>Addgene plasmid #246875 | mScarlet3-S2-Lamin A/C | addgene full sequence | sequence record 495652 | Addgene NGS Result
TAGTTATTAATAGTAATCAATTACGGGGTCATTAGTTCATAGCCCATATATGGAGTTCCGCGTTACATAA
CTTACGGTAAATGGCCCGCCTGGCTGACCGCCCAACGACCCCCGCCCATTGACGTCAATAATGACGTATG
TTCCCATAGTAACGCCAATAGGGACTTTCCATTGACGTCAATGGGTGGAGTATTTACGGTAAACTGCCCA
CTTGGCAGTACATCAAGTGTATCATATGCCAAGTACGCCCCCTATTGACGTCAATGACGGTAAATGGCCC
GCCTGGCATTATGCCCAGTACATGACCTTATGGGACTTTCCTACTTGGCAGTACATCTACGTATTAGTCA
TCGCTATTACCATGGTGATGCGGTTTTGGCAGTACATCAATGGGCGTGGATAGCGGTTTGACTCACGGGG
ATTTCCAAGTCTCCACCCCATTGACGTCAATGGGAGTTTGTTTTGGCACCAAAATCAACGGGACTTTCCA
AAATGTCGTAACAACTCCGCCCCATTGACGCAAATGGGCGGTAGGCGTGTACGGTGGGAGGTCTATATAA
GCAGAGCTGGTTTAGTGAACCGTCAGATCCGCTAGCGCTATGGATAGCACCGAGGCAGTGATCAAGGAGT
TCATGCGGTTCAAGGTGCACATGGAGGGCTCCATGAACGGCCACGAGTTCGAGATCGAGGGCGAGGGCGA
GGGCCGCCCCTACGAGGGCACCCAGACCGCCAAGCTGAGGGTGACCAAGGGTGGCCCCCTGCCCTTCTCC
TGGGACATCCTGTCCCCTCAGTTCATGTACGGCTCCAGGGCCTTCACGAAGCACCCCGCCGACATCCCCG
ACTACTGGAAGCAGTCCTTCCCCGAGGGCTTCAAGTGGGAGCGCGTGATGAACTTCGAGGACGGCGGCGC
CGTGTCCGTGGCCCAGGACACCTCCCTGGAGGACGGCACCCTGATCTACAAGGTGAAGCTCCGCGGCACC
AACTTCCCTCCTGACGGCCCCGTAATGCAGAAGAAGACAATGGGCTGGGAAGCATCCACCGAGCGGTTGT
ACCCCGAGGACGTCGTGCTGAAGGGCGACATTAAGCACGCCCTGCGCCTGAAGGACGGCGGCCGCTACCT
GGCGGACTTCAAGACCACCTACAGGGCCAAGAAGCCCGTGCAGATGCCCGGCGCCTTCAACATCGACCGC
AAGTTGGACATCACATCCCACAACGAGGACTACACCGTGGTGGAACAGTACGAACGCTCCGTGGCCCGCC
ACTCCACCGGCGGCTCCGGTGGCTCCCAGATCTCGAGCTCAAGCTTCGAATTCATGGAGACCTCGTCCCA
GCGGCGCGCCACCCGCAGCGGGGCGCAGGCCAGCTCCACTCCGCTGTCGCCCACCCGCATCACCCGGCTG
CAGGAGAAGGAGGACCTGCAGGAGCTCAATGATCGCTTGGCGGTCTACATCGACCGTGTGCGCTCGCTGG
AAACGGAGAACGCAGGGCTGCGCCTTCGCATCACCGAGTCTGAAGAGGTGGTCAGCCGCGAGGTGTCCGG
CATCAAGGCCGCCTACGAGGCCGAGCTCGGGGATGCCCGCAAGACCCTTGACTCAGTAGCCAAGGAGCGC
GCCCGCCTGCAGCTGGAGCTGAGCAAAGTGCGTGAGGAGTTTAAGGAGCTGAAAGCGCGCAATACCAAGA
AGGAGGGTGACCTGATAGCTGCTCAGGCTCGGCTGAAGGACCTGGAGGCTCTGCTGAACTCCAAGGAGGC
CGCACTGAGCACTGCTCTCAGTGAGAAGCGCACGCTGGAGGGCGAGCTGCATGATCTGCGGGGCCAGGTG
GCCAAGCTTGAGGCAGCCCTAGGTGAGGCCAAGAAGCAACTTCAGGATGAGATGCTGCGGCGGGTGGATG
CTGAGAACAGGCTGCAGACCATGAAGGAGGAACTGGACTTCCAGAAGAACATCTACAGTGAGGAGCTGCG
TGAGACCAAGCGCCGTCATGAGACCCGACTGGTGGAGATTGACAATGGGAAGCAGCGTGAGTTTGAGAGC
CGGCTGGCGGATGCGCTGCAGGAACTGCGGGCCCAGCATGAGGACCAGGTGGAGCAGTATAAGAAGGAGC
TGGAGAAGACTTATTCTGCCAAGCTGGACAATGCCAGGCAGTCTGCTGAGAGGAACAGCAACCTGGTGGG
GGCTGCCCACGAGGAGCTGCAGCAGTCGCGCATCCGCATCGACAGCCTCTCTGCCCAGCTCAGCCAGCTC
CAGAAGCAGCTGGCAGCCAAGGAGGCAAAGCTTCGAGACCTGGAGGACTCACTGGCCCGTGAGCGGGACA
CCAGCCGGCGGCTGCTGGCGGAAAAGGAGCGGGAGATGGCCGAGATGCGGGCAAGGATGCAGCAGCAGCT
GGACGAGTACCAGGAGCTTCTGGACATCAAGCTGGCCCTGGACATGGAGATCCACGCCTACCGCAAGCTC
TTGGAGGGCGAGGAGGAGAGGCTACGCCTGTCCCCCAGCCCTACCTCGCAGCGCAGCCGTGGCCGTGCTT
CCTCTCACTCATCCCAGACACAGGGTGGGGGCAGCGTCACCAAAAAGCGCAAACTGGAGTCCACTGAGAG
CCGCAGCAGCTTCTCACAGCACGCACGCACTAGCGGGCGCGTGGCCGTGGAGGAGGTGGACGAGGAGGGC
AAGTTTGTCCGGCTGCGCAACAAGTCCAATGAGGACCAGTCCATGGGCAATTGGCAGATCAAGCGCCAGA
ATGGAGATGATCCCTTGCTGACTTACCGGTTCCCACCAAAGTTCACCCTGAAGGCTGGGCAGGTGGTGAC
GATCTGGGCTGCAGGAGCTGGGGCCACCCACAGCCCCCCTACCGACCTGGTGTGGAAGGCACAGAACACC
TGGGGCTGCGGGAACAGCCTGCGTACGGCTCTCATCAACTCCACTGGGGAAGAAGTGGCCATGCGCAAGC
TGGTGCGCTCAGTGACTGTGGTTGAGGACGACGAGGATGAGGATGGAGATGACCTGCTCCATCACCACCA
CGGCTCCCACTGCAGCAGCTCGGGGGACCCCGCTGAGTACAACCTGCGCTCGCGCACCGTGCTGTGCGGG
ACCTGCGGGCAGCCTGCCGACAAGGCATCTGCCAGCGGCTCAGGAGCCCAGGTGGGCGGACCCATCTCCT
CTGGCTCTTCTGCCTCCAGTGTCACGGTCACTCGCAGCTACCGCAGTGTGGGGGGCAGTGGGGGTGGCAG
CTTCGGGGACAATCTGGTCACCCGCTCCTACCTCCTGGGCAACTCCAGCCCCCGAACCCAGAGCCCCCAG
AACTGCAGCATCATGTAAGTCGACGGTACCGCGGGCCCGGGATCCACCGGATCTAGATAACTGATCATAA
TCAGCCATACCACATTTGTAGAGGTTTTACTTGCTTTAAAAAACCTCCCACACCTCCCCCTGAACCTGAA
ACATAAAATGAATGCAATTGTTGTTGTTAACTTGTTTATTGCAGCTTATAATGGTTACAAATAAAGCAAT
AGCATCACAAATTTCACAAATAAAGCATTTTTTTCACTGCATTCTAGTTGTGGTTTGTCCAAACTCATCA
ATGTATCTTAACGCGTAAATTGTAAGCGTTAATATTTTGTTAAAATTCGCGTTAAATTTTTGTTAAATCA
GCTCATTTTTTAACCAATAGGCCGAAATCGGCAAAATCCCTTATAAATCAAAAGAATAGACCGAGATAGG
GT
[37 nt withheld, positions 3713-3749]
AAAGAACGTGGACTCCAACGTCAAAGG
[49 nt withheld, positions 3777-3825]
T
[91 nt withheld, positions 3827-3917]
G
[124 nt withheld, positions 3919-4042]
CAGGTGGCACTTTTCGGGGAAATGTGCGCGGAACCCCTATTTGTTTATTTTTCTAAATACATTCAAATAT
GTATCCGCTCATGAGACAATAACCCTGATAAATGCTTCAATAATATTGAAAAAGGAAGAGTCCTGAGGCG
GAAAGAACCAGCTGTGGAATGTGTGTCAGTTAGGGTGTGGAAAGTCCCCAGGCTCCCCAGCAGGCAGAAG
TATGCAAAGCATGCATCTCAATTAGTCAGCAACCAGGTGTGGAAAGTCCCCAGGCTCCCCAGCAGGCAGA
AGTATGCAAAGCATGCATCTCAATTAGTCAGCAACCATAGTCCCGCCCCTAACTCCGCCCATCCCGCCCC
TAACTCCGCCCAGTTCCGCCCATTCTCCGCCCCATGGCTGACTAATTTTTTTTATTTATGCAGAGGCCGA
GGCCGCCTCGGCCTCTGAGCTATTCCAGAAGTAGTGAGGAGGCTTTTTTGGAGGCCTAGGCTTTTGCAAA
GATCGATCAAGAGACAGGATGAGGATCGTTTCGCATGATTGAACAAGATGGATTGCACGCAGGTTCTCCG
GCCGCTTGGGTGGAGAGGCTATTCGGCTATGACTGGGCACAACAGACAATCGGCTGCTCTGATGCCGCCG
TGTTCCGGCTGTCAGCGCAGGGGCGCCCGGTTCTTTTTGTCAAGACCGACCTGTCCGGTGCCCTGAATGA
ACTGCAAGACGAGGCAGCGCGGCTATCGTGGCTGGCCACGACGGGCGTTCCTTGCGCAGCTGTGCTCGAC
GTTGTCACTGAAGCGGGAAGGGACTGGCTGCTATTGGGCGAAGTGCCGGGGCAGGATCTCCTGTCATCTC
ACCTTGCTCCTGCCGAGAAAGTATCCATCATGGCTGATGCAATGCGGCGGCTGCATACGCTTGATCCGGC
TACCTGCCCATTCGACCACCAAGCGAAACATCGCATCGAGCGAGCACGTACTCGGATGGAAGCCGGTCTT
GTCGATCAGGATGATCTGGACGAAGAGCATCAGGGGCTCGCGCCAGCCGAACTGTTCGCCAGGCTCAAGG
CGAGCATGCCCGACGGCGAGGATCTCGTCGTGACCCATGGCGATGCCTGCTTGCCGAATATCATGGTGGA
AAATGGCCGCTTTTCTGGATTCATCGACTGTGGCCGGCTGGGTGTGGCGGACCGCTATCAGGACATAGCG
TTGGCTACCCGTGATATTGCTGAAGAGCTTGGCGGCGAATGGGCTGACCGCTTCCTCGTGCTTTACGGTA
TCGCCGCTCCCGATTCGCAGCGCATCGCCTTCTATCGCCTTCTTGACGAGTTCTTCTGAGCGGGACTCTG
GGGTTCGAAATGACCGACCAAGCGACGCCCAACCTGCCATCACGAGATTTCGATTCCACCGCCGCCTTCT
ATGAAAGGTTGGGCTTCGGAATCGTTTTCCGGGACGCCGGCTGGATGATCCTCCAGCGCGGGGATCTCAT
GCTGGAGTTCTTCGCCCACCCTAGGGGGAGGCTAACTGAAACACGGAAGGAGACAATACCGGAAGGAACC
CGCGCTATGACGGCAATAAAAAGACAGAATAAAACGCACGGTGTTGGGTCGTTTGTTCATAAACGCGGGG
TTCGGTCCCAGGGCTGGCACTCTGTCGATACCCCACCGAGACCCCATTGGGGCCAATACGCCCGCGTTTC
TTCCTTTTCCCCACCCCACCCCCCAAGTTCGGGTGAAGGCCCAGGGCTCGCAGCCAACGTCGGGGCGGCA
GGCCCTGCCATAGCCTCAGGTTACTCATATATACTTTAGATTGATTTAAAACTTCATTTTTAATTTAAAA
GGATCTAGGTGAAGATCCTTTTTGATAATCTCATGACCAAAATCCCTTAACGTGAGTTTTCGTTCCACTG
AGCGTCAGACCCCGTAGAAAAGATCAAAGGATCTTCTTGAGATCCTTTTTTTCTGCGCGTAATCTGCTGC
TTGCAAACAAAAAAACCACCGCTACCAGCGGTGGTTTGTTTGCCGGATCAAGAGCTACCAACTCTTTTTC
CGAAGGTAACTGGCTTCAGCAGAGCGCAGATACCAAATACTGTTCTTCTAGTGTAGCCGTAGTTAGGCCA
CCACTTCAAGAACTCTGTAGCACCGCCTACATACCTCGCTCTGCTAATCCTGTTACCAGTGGCTGCTGCC
AGTGGCGATAAGTCGTGTCTTACCGGGTTGGACTCAAGACGATAGTTACCGGATAAGGCGCAGCGGTCGG
GCTGAACGGGGGGTTCGTGCACACAGCCCAGCTTGGAGCGAACGACCTACACCGAACTGAGATACCTACA
GCGTGAGCTATGAGAAAGCGCCACGCTTCCCGAAGGGAGAAAGGCGGACAGGTATCCGGTAAGCGGCAGG
GTCGGAACAGGAGAGCGCACGAGGGAGCTTCCAGGGGGAAACGCCTGGTATCTTTATAGTCCTGTCGGGT
TTCGCCACCTCTGACTTGAGCGTCGATTTTTGTGATGCTCGTCAGGGGGGCGGAGCCTATGGAAAAACGC
CAGCAACGCGGCCTTTTTACGGTTCCTGGCCTTTTGCTGGCCTTTTGCTCACATGTTCTTTCCTGCGTTA
TCCCCTGATTCTGTGGATAACCGTATTACCGCCATGCAT
